Addgene plasmid #219885: pCfb13210
Purpose: The base plasmid of TUNEYALI for TF20
Depositing lab: Irina Borodina. Depositing organization: Danmarks Tekniske Universitet. Publication: High-throughput metabolic engineering of Yarrowia lipolytica through gene expression tuning. Jiang W, Wang S, Ahlheit D, Fumagalli T, Yang Z, Ramanathan S, Jiang X, Weber T, Dahlin J, Borodina I. Proc Natl Acad Sci U S A. 2025 Jun 10;122(23):e2426686122. doi: 10.1073/pnas.2426686122. Epub 2025 Jun 3. PubMed 40460129.
Backbone
  Vector backbone: Our own backbone
  Vector type: Yeast Expression
  Selectable markers: Hygromycin
Growth in bacteria
  Bacterial resistance: Ampicillin, 100 μg/mL
  Growth temperature: 37°C
  Growth strain: DH5alpha
  Copy number: High Copy
Gene/Insert
  Gene/Insert name: Contains gRNA targeting TF20 (YALI1_D16173g) and homologous arm matching TF20
  gRNA/shRNA sequence: ACATCACCACCACATTACGA
  Species: Yarrowia lipolytica
  Cloning method: Gibson Cloning
Terms and licenses: Academic/Nonprofit Terms; Industry Terms: Not Available to Industry
Depositor comments: This plasmid contains gRNA targeting TF20 (YALI1_D16173g) and homologous arm matching TF20, which can be used for library construction by inserting promoters using a golden gate or directly knocking TF20 out.
How to cite: pCfb13210 was a gift from Irina Borodina (Addgene plasmid # 219885 ; http://n2t.net/addgene:219885 ; RRID:Addgene_219885)
