[The description below was written by a language model from this plasmid's Addgene catalogue record and pLannotate feature annotations shown in this document.]
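Description:
pCfb13210 is a yeast expression-type plasmid of about 7.1 kb built on the depositing lab's own backbone. It serves as the TUNEYALI base plasmid for transcription factor TF20 (YALI1_D16173g) of Yarrowia lipolytica. It is propagated in E. coli as a high-copy plasmid through a ColE1/pUC-type origin and selected with ampicillin via the β-lactamase gene and its promoter. Selection in yeast relies on a hygromycin resistance gene (aph(4)-Ia) followed by a CYC1 terminator. The feature table does not annotate the promoter driving this marker, nor any yeast replication element.

The payload, assembled by Gibson cloning, combines a guide RNA directed at TF20 with a homology arm matching the TF20 locus. The annotation shows a tRNA immediately upstream of the Streptococcus pyogenes Cas9 gRNA scaffold. This layout is consistent with tRNA-based expression and processing of the guide, although the record does not say so explicitly. No Cas9 gene is annotated, so the nuclease is presumably supplied separately. The homology arm itself is not annotated in the table. Two minimal FRT sites in opposite orientations are also detected, together with short fragments of rrnB terminators, 5S rRNA, KanR and lacZα that look like backbone remnants. The record does not describe any function for these elements.

According to the depositor, the plasmid has two uses. Promoters can be inserted by Golden Gate assembly to build libraries that retune TF20 expression at its native locus, or the plasmid can be used directly to knock out TF20. It is one of a series of such plasmids for high-throughput tuning of gene expression in Y. lipolytica metabolic engineering.
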