Features (pLannotate 1.2.2; 14 found; start..end, strand, type, name):
    367..437     +  ncRNA          tRNA: Accession: RF00005 - tRNA
    459..533     +  misc_RNA       gRNA scaffold: guide RNA scaffold for the Streptococcus pyogenes CRISPR/Cas9 system
    938..971     -  protein_bind   FRT (minimal): supports FLP-mediated excision but not integration (Turan and Bode, 2011) FLP recombinase from the Saccharomyces cerevisiae 2μ plasmid
   1015..1055    -  terminator     rrnB T1 terminator (fragment): transcription terminator T1 from the E. coli rrnB gene
   1057..1172    -  ncRNA          5S rRNA: Accession: RF00001 - 5S ribosomal RNA
   1203..1227    +  CDS            KanR (fragment): aminoglycoside phosphotransferase; aph(3')-Ia; confers resistance to kanamycin
   1257..1353    +  promoter       AmpR promoter (fragment): bla
   1356..2216    +  CDS            AmpR: β-lactamase; bla; confers resistance to ampicillin, carbenicillin, and related antibiotics
   2338..2926    +  rep_origin     ori: high-copy-number ColE1/pMB1/pBR322/pUC origin of replication
   3151..3168    +  terminator     rrnB T2 terminator (fragment): transcription terminator T2 from the E. coli rrnB gene
   3193..3212    -  CDS            lacZα (fragment): LacZα fragment of β-galactosidase; lacZ fragment
   3682..3715    +  protein_bind   FRT (minimal): supports FLP-mediated excision but not integration (Turan and Bode, 2011) FLP recombinase from the Saccharomyces cerevisiae 2μ plasmid
   4863..5884    +  CDS            HygR (fragment): aminoglycoside phosphotransferase from E. coli; aph(4)-Ia; confers resistance to hygromycin
   5886..6119    +  terminator     CYC1 terminator (fragment): S. cerevisiae CYC1; transcription terminator for CYC1
>Addgene plasmid #219885 | pCfb13210 | addgene full sequence | sequence record 435623 | Addgene NGS Result
TTCGTAGATAATGGAATACAAATGGATATCCAGAGTATACACATGGATAGTATACACTGACACGACAATT
CTGTATCTCTTTATGTTAACTACTGTGAGGCATTAAATAGAGCTTGATATATAAAATGTTACATTTCACA
GTCTGAACTTTTGCAGATTACCTAATTTGGTAAGATATTAATTATGAACTGAAAGTTGATGGCATCCCTA
AATTTGATGCAACGGAATGCGTGCGATAGTGAATCATTGCTAACAGATCAAGTAATCGTATCAATCGTTC
CACGTCTTATCCAGACTCGATTTCCGCCCTAACCTAAGGAAACTGCTGAGTAATTTCGAGGTTGGTTCCT
AACAAAAGCCAAGAAACGCGCCGATGGTTTAGTGGTAAAATCCATCGTTGCCATCGATGGGCCCCCGGTT
CGATTCCGGGTCGGCGCAACATCACCACCACATTACGAGTTTTAGAGCTAGAAATAGCAAGTTAAAATAA
GGCTAGTCCGTTATCAACTTGAAAAAGTGGCACCGAGTCGGTGGTGCTTTTTTTGTGTGGGTACGGTACT
AGTTTGTGTTAATTACGACTCGCTGAGATAGCCGCCGGTAGTGCCATTTAGCACCGAATCGATACTGCTG
TATGTACTAATACCTGGTATTAGCGTCTACAGTAGTCTCTTCTTCCCCTCATTGACGGTACTAAGAGTGG
ATATGGAAAGAACAGAAGAGACTGAAGAGCTCTTCAATGAAACTGAAACTACGAACGCCCACGCTCAACA
AGGTGGTTGAGCTCGACAACGACGCCACCGTGGAGGACCTGGCCGCCATGGTGCTGTCGCTAGGAGTGGT
GGATTTTGCCATCAAGGGCGGGTTTCCGCCGAAGCCCATCGATCTGTCGCAGGGAAGCATCGCGTGCATT
CGCGGCCGCATTTAAATCCCCACTTCAGAAGTTCCTATACTTTCTAGAGAATAGGAACTTCACTATAGAG
TCGAATAAGGGCGACACCCCATAATTAGCCCGGGCGAAAGGCCCAGTCTTTCGACTGAGCCTTTCGTTTT
ATTTGATGCCTGGCAGTTCCCTACTCTCGCATGGGGAGTCCCCACACTACCATCGGCGCTACGGCGTTTC
ACTTCTGAGTTCGGCATGGGGTCAGGTGGGACCACCGCGCTACTGCCGCCAGGCAAACAAGGGGTGTTAT
GAGCCATATTCAGGTATAAATGGGCTCGCGATAATGTTCAGAATTGGTTAATTGGTTGTAACACTGACCC
CTATTTGTTTATTTTTCTAAATACATTCAAATATGTATCCGCTCATGAGACAATAACCCTGATAAATGCT
TCAATAATATTGAAAAAGGAAGAATATGAGTATTCAACATTTCCGTGTCGCCCTTATTCCCTTTTTTGCG
GCATTTTGCCTTCCTGTTTTTGCTCACCCAGAAACGCTGGTGAAAGTAAAAGATGCTGAAGATCAGTTGG
GTGCACGAGTGGGTTACATCGAACTGGATCTCAACAGCGGTAAGATCCTTGAGAGTTTTCGCCCCGAAGA
ACGTTTTCCAATGATGAGCACTTTTAAAGTTCTGCTATGTGGCGCGGTATTATCCCGTATTGACGCCGGG
CAAGAGCAACTCGGTCGCCGCATACACTATTCTCAGAATGACTTGGTTGAGTACTCACCAGTCACAGAAA
AGCATCTTACGGATGGCATGACAGTAAGAGAATTATGCAGTGCTGCCATAACCATGAGTGATAACACTGC
GGCCAACTTACTTCTGACAACGATCGGAGGACCGAAGGAGCTAACCGCTTTTTTGCACAACATGGGGGAT
CATGTAACTCGCCTTGATCGTTGGGAACCGGAGCTGAATGAAGCCATACCAAACGACGAGCGTGACACCA
CGATGCCTGTAGCGATGGCAACAACGTTGCGCAAACTATTAACTGGCGAACTACTTACTCTAGCTTCCCG
GCAACAATTAATAGACTGGATGGAGGCGGATAAAGTTGCAGGACCACTTCTGCGCTCGGCCCTTCCGGCT
GGCTGGTTTATTGCTGATAAATCCGGAGCCGGTGAGCGTGGTTCTCGCGGTATCATCGCAGCGCTGGGGC
CAGATGGTAAGCCCTCCCGTATCGTAGTTATCTACACGACGGGGAGTCAGGCAACTATGGATGAACGAAA
TAGACAGATCGCTGAGATAGGTGCCTCACTGATTAAGCATTGGTAAGCAGAGCATTACGCTGACTTGACG
GGACGGCGCAAGCTCATGACCAAAATCCCTTAACGTGAGTTACGCGCGCGTCGTTCCACTGAGCGTCAGA
CCCCGTAGAAAAGATCAAAGGATCTTCTTGAGATCCTTTTTTTCTGCGCGTAATCTGCTGCTTGCAAACA
AAAAAACCACCGCTACCAGCGGTGGTTTGTTTGCCGGATCAAGAGCTACCAACTCTTTTTCCGAAGGTAA
CTGGCTTCAGCAGAGCGCAGATACCAAATACTGTTCTTCTAGTGTAGCCGTAGTTAGCCCACCACTTCAA
GAACTCTGTAGCACCGCCTACATACCTCGCTCTGCTAATCCTGTTACCAGTGGCTGCTGCCAGTGGCGAT
AAGTCGTGTCTTACCGGGTTGGACTCAAGACGATAGTTACCGGATAAGGCGCAGCGGTCGGGCTGAACGG
GGGGTTCGTGCACACAGCCCAGCTTGGAGCGAACGACCTACACCGAACTGAGATACCTACAGCGTGAGCT
ATGAGAAAGCGCCACGCTTCCCGAAGGGAGAAAGGCGGACAGGTATCCGGTAAGCGGCAGGGTCGGAACA
GGAGAGCGCACGAGGGAGCTTCCAGGGGGAAACGCCTGGTATCTTTATAGTCCTGTCGGGTTTCGCCACC
TCTGACTTGAGCGTCGATTTTTGTGATGCTCGTCAGGGGGGCGGAGCCTATGGAAAAACGCCAGCAACGC
GGCCTTTTTACGGTTCCTGGCCTTTTGCTGGCCTTTTGCTCACATGTTCTTTCCTGCGTTATCCCCTGAT
TCTGTGGATAACCGTATTACCGCCTTTGAGTGAGCTGATACCGCTCGCCGCAGCCGAACGACCGAGCGCA
GCGAGTCAGTGAGCGAGGAAGCGGAAGGCGAGAGTAGGGAACTGCCAGGCATCAAACTAAGCAGAAGGCC
CCTGACGGATGGCCTTTTTGCGTTTCTACAAACTCTTTCTGTGTTGTAAAACGACGGCCAGTCTTAAGCT
CGGGCCCCCTGGGCGGTTCTGATAACGAGTAATCGTTAATCCGCAAATAACGTAAAAACCCGCTTCGGCG
GGTTTTTTTATGGGGGGAGTTTAGGGAAAGAGCATTTGTCAGAATATTTAAGGGCGCCTGTCACTTTGCT
TGATATATGAGAATTATTTAACCTTATAAATGAGAAAAAAGCAACGCACTTTAAATAAGATACGTTGCTT
TTTCGATTGATGAACACCTATAATTAAACTATTCATCTATTATTTATGATTTTTTGTATATACAATATTT
CTAGTTTGTTAAAGAGAATTAAGAAAATAAATCTCGAAAATAATAAAGGGAAAATCAGTTTTTGATATCA
AAATTATACATGTCAACGATAATACAAAATATAATACAAACTATAAGATGTTATCAGTATTTATTATGCA
TTTAGAATAAATTTTGTGTCGCCCTTATTCGACTCACTATAGAAGTTCCTATTCTCTAGAAAGTATAGGA
ACTTCACTTCATTTTATTTAAATTTGCGGCCGCTATGTCTGATAAAAGGATGTAACATAGGCAAGCTGCT
CGTGAGTGTTGAGTACGAACCTTAGATCCAAATCACCCGCACCCACGGATATACTTGCTTGAATATACAG
TAGTAAGGAGTTTGGCGCCCGTTTTTTCGAGCCCCACACGTTTCGGTGAGTATGAGCGGCGGCAGATTCG
AGCGTTTCCGGTTTCCGCGGCTGGACGAGAGCCCATGATGGGGGCTCCCACCACCAGCAATCAGGGCCCT
GATTACACACCCACCTGTAATGTCATGCTGTTCATCGTGGTTAATGCTGCTGTGTGCTGTGTGTGTGTGT
TGTTTGGCGCTCATTGTTGCGTTATGCAGCGTACACCACAATATTGGAAGCTTATTAGCCTTTCTATTTT
TTCGTTTGCAAGGCTTAACAACATTGCTGTGGAGAGGGATGGGGATATGGAGGCCGCTGGAGGGAGTCGG
AGAGGCGTTTTGGAGCGGCTTGGCCTGGCGCCCAGCTCGCGAAACGCACCTAGGACCCTTTGGCACGCCG
AAATGTGCCACTTTTCAGTCTAGTAACGCCTTACCTACGTCATTCCATGCATGCATGTTTGCGCCTTTTT
TCCCTTGCCCTTGATCGCCACACAGTACAGTGCACTGTACAGTGGAGGTTTTGGGGGGGTCTTAGATGGG
AGCTAAAAGCGGCCTAGCGGTACACTAGTGGGATTGTATGGAGTGGCATGGAGCCTAGGTGGAGCCTGAC
AGGACGCACGACCGGCTAGCCCGTGACAGACGATGGGTGGCTCCTGTTGTCCACCGCGTACAAATGTTTG
GGCCAAAGTCTTGTCAGCCTTGCTTGCGAACCTAATTCCCAATTTTGTCACTTCGCACCCCCATTGATCG
AGCCCTAACCCCTGCCCATCAGGCAATCCAATTAAGCTCGCATTGTCTGCCTTGTTTAGTTTGGCTCCTG
CCCGTTTCGGCGTCCACTTGCACAAACACAAACAAGCATTATATATAAGGCTCGTCTCTCCCTCCCAACC
ACACTCACTTTTTTGCCCGTCTTCCCTTGCTAACACAAAAGTCAAGAACACAAACAACCACCCCAACCCC
CTTACACACAAGACATATCTACAGCAATGGGTAAAAAGCCTGAACTCACCGCGACGTCTGTCGAGAAGTT
TCTGATCGAAAAGTTCGACAGCGTCTCCGACCTGATGCAGCTCTCGGAGGGCGAAGAATCTCGTGCTTTC
AGCTTCGATGTAGGAGGGCGTGGATATGTCCTGCGGGTAAATAGCTGCGCCGATGGTTTCTACAAAGATC
GTTATGTTTATCGGCACTTTGCATCGGCCGCGCTCCCGATTCCGGAAGTGCTTGACATTGGGGAATTCAG
CGAGAGCCTGACCTATTGCATCTCCCGCCGTGCACAGGGTGTCACGTTGCAAGACCTGCCTGAAACCGAA
CTGCCCGCTGTTCTGCAGCCGGTCGCGGAGGCAATGGATGCCATTGCTGCGGCCGATCTTAGCCAGACGA
GCGGGTTCGGCCCATTCGGACCGCAAGGAATCGGTCAATACACTACATGGCGTGATTTCATATGCGCGAT
TGCTGATCCCCATGTGTATCACTGGCAAACTGTGATGGACGACACCGTCAGTGCGTCCGTCGCGCAGGCT
CTCGATGAGCTGATGCTTTGGGCCGAGGACTGCCCCGAAGTCCGGCACCTCGTGCACGCGGATTTCGGCT
CCAACAATGTCCTGACGGACAATGGCCGCATAACAGCGGTCATTGACTGGAGCGAGGCGATGTTCGGGGA
TTCCCAATACGAGGTCGCCAACATCTTCTTCTGGAGGCCGTGGTTGGCTTGTATGGAGCAGCAGACGCGC
TACTTCGAGCGGAGGCATCCGGAGCTTGCAGGATCGCCGCGGCTCCGGGCGTATATGCTCCGCATTGGTC
TTGACCAACTCTATCAGAGCTTGGTTGACGGCAATTTCGATGATGCAGCTTGGGCGCAGGGTCGATGCGA
CGCAATCGTCCGATCCGGAGCCGGGACTGTCGGGCGTACACAAATCGCCCGCAGAAGCGCGGCCGTCTGG
ACCGATGGCTGTGTAGAAGTACTCGCCGATAGTGGAAACCGACGCCCCAGCACTCGTCCGAGGGCAAAGG
AATAATCATGTAATTAGTTATGTCACGCTTACATTCACGCCCTCCCCCCACATCCGCTCTAACCGAAAAG
GAAGGAGTTAGACAACCTGAAGTCTAGGTCCCTATTTATTTTTTTATAGTTATGTTAGTATTAAGAACGT
TATTTATATTTCAAATTTTTCTTTTTTTTCTGTACAGACGCGTGTACGCATGTAACATTATACTGAAAAC
CTTGCTTGAGAAGGTTTTGGGACGCTCGAGCAGGCTTGGAGGCGACGTGGCAGTGGCTCGCGGGAGGATC
GGCGGGAAACTCCGGGATATCCGTCGAGAGTTTACACGTGAATGGGCAGCGCAATCCGTTGACGACGATA
CGACTGGCAAAGTAGCGACGATACCTGCCAGACAGGTGACATGTGCAGGCCGCACTAACAAGGAAACGGG
CGCTGGGGGGGGCGGGCTTCTAGACTTTGCCCTTGAACAGGAATCTAGTGGGGGCTTGTCTTTCCGCCAA
TGGGGGAGCGCCTGTTGAGCGACCGTGCATGCTGGAACGCCAAGTGTATGTACAGCTGGTGGTCTCGCAG
CGGTATGTGACGGGACTTACATCTCTCGTTTTTTCATGACCACGTTTTCACAGGCTCGGAGGTACGTTAA
AGTTTTGAAGGCTGCATCTGAACCGAGGTATGGGGGAGTTTGAACAGCAACAGTGTTGGGGCTGAGGGGG
CCAAGATCGGGGCAAGCAGAGGTCTTAGATCAATTGTGGGGATCCCAAAGGGCTCGTTATCACCTTTTTC
CACCCAATTCGGGTCCCAATTGATCCACTACTGGCTTGCCCAAGTTACCCCAGAAATGCCGCCCCGGATT
TCTCCAAAAACCTAATAAGCTTCATGGAACTTGGTGGAAGTGACTTTCTACAGAGTGGAGAGAACCGTGG
ACACGTGGCAATGGCGCTGACCGTGTCCCCGAGCCGAATCGACGTGAGGGGAGAACGGAGTATCTGCGGT
CATGTGACCTTCCAGAGCGGCGTCGCCAGTGTGCACGCGGTGACCCCCAGTTTGGGTCTCTGTCACACGC
ATACTACCTCGGCTCTCCACATGCTGAACTTTATCTTTCGTGGGGATCATACCGAAAGTTGCAACTACCA
GGTGTATATAAAGCCTGGTAGACTCCCCCCACTTTGGACCTCATCCAACCAAGACACACAAAAATGGACC
GACTTAACAACCTCGCCACCCAGCTCGAGCAGAACCCCGCCAA
